Addgene plasmid #71753: U_(+36GFP)-BirA
Purpose: U+36GFP-BirA for expression in E.Coli
Depositing lab: David Liu. Depositing organization: Harvard University. Publication: Discovery and Characterization of a Peptide That Enhances Endosomal Escape of Delivered Proteins in Vitro and in Vivo. Li M, Tao Y, Shu Y, LaRochelle JR, Steinauer A, Thompson D, Schepartz A, Chen ZY, Liu DR. J Am Chem Soc. 2015 Nov 11;137(44):14084-93. doi: 10.1021/jacs.5b05694. Epub 2015 Oct 30. PubMed 26465072.
Backbone
  Vector backbone: pET29
  Backbone manufacturer: Novagen
  Backbone size w/o insert (bp): 5181
  Total vector size (bp): 6057
  Vector type: Bacterial Expression
Growth in bacteria
  Bacterial resistance: Ampicillin, 100 μg/mL
  Growth temperature: 37°C
  Growth strain: DH5alpha
  Growth instructions: For protein expression, transform into BL21 Star (DE3) cells. Induce at 1.0 OD with 0.5 mM IPTG final concentration. Growing overnight (16 hours) at 20-25 C.
  Copy number: High Copy
Gene/Insert
  Gene/Insert name: U_(pos36GFP)_BirA_6XHis_LPETG
  Species: Synthetic
  Insert size (bp): 1881
  Tag / fusion protein: 6XHis (C terminal on insert)
  Cloning method: Restriction Enzyme; 5′ cloning site NcoI (unknown if destroyed); 3′ cloning site XhoI (unknown if destroyed)
  Sequencing primers: 5′ T7 promoter; 3′ T7 Terminator
Terms and licenses: Academic/Nonprofit Terms; Industry Terms: Not Available to Industry
How to cite: U_(+36GFP)-BirA was a gift from David Liu (Addgene plasmid # 71753 ; http://n2t.net/addgene:71753 ; RRID:Addgene_71753)
