[The description below was written by a language model from this plasmid's Addgene catalogue record and pLannotate feature annotations shown in this document.]
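Description:
U_(+36GFP)-BirA is a bacterial expression plasmid built on the Novagen pET29 backbone for IPTG-inducible production of a synthetic fusion protein in E. coli. It carries a ColE1/pMB1-type origin with the adjacent bom and rop elements, plus an f1 origin. Selection is by ampicillin through a β-lactamase gene under its own promoter. The catalogue lists the plasmid as high copy, although rop is annotated as a factor that keeps copy number low. A lacI cassette with its own promoter supplies the lac repressor. Short tetracycline-resistance fragments in the table are backbone remnants rather than a functional marker.

The expression cassette has the standard pET layout: a T7 promoter, lac operator and T7 gene 10 ribosome binding site upstream of the open reading frame, and a T7 terminator downstream. Transcription therefore needs a host that supplies T7 RNA polymerase, such as a DE3 lysogen, and is derepressed by IPTG. The insert, placed between NcoI and XhoI sites, is named U_(pos36GFP)_BirA_6XHis_LPETG. The annotation detects a GFP coding region matched to superfolder GFP, which corresponds to the supercharged +36 GFP of the insert name, followed by the E. coli biotin protein ligase BirA. There is unannotated sequence upstream of GFP where the "U" element would presumably sit, but the record does not define that element. The C-terminal 6xHis tag allows affinity purification, and the LPETG motif in the name is a sortase recognition sequence. Neither is annotated separately, and the short S-Tag and SET1 fragment hits near the 3′ end are probably partial matches.

The associated work concerns peptides that enhance endosomal escape of delivered proteins, which suggests the purified fusion serves as a cationic protein-delivery reagent or cargo. The stated total size (6057 bp) does not match the 7063 nt sequence record.
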