Features (pLannotate 1.2.2; 20 found; start..end, strand, type, name):
      2..26      +  protein_bind   lac operator: The lac repressor binds to the lac operator to inhibit transcription in E. coli. This inhibition can be relieved by adding lactose or isopropyl-β-D-thiogalactopyranoside (IPTG). lac repressor encoded by lacI
     41..63      +  RBS            RBS: efficient ribosome binding site from bacteriophage T7 gene 10 (Olins and Rangwala, 1989)
    208..918     +  CDS            Superfolder GFP: Superfolder GFP is a basic (constitutively fluorescent) green fluorescent protein published in 2005, derived from Aequorea victoria. It is reported to be a very rapidly-maturing weak dimer.
   1003..1962    +  CDS            BirA: E. coli biotin protein ligase; birA
   2008..2049    +  CDS            S-Tag (fragment): affinity and epitope tag derived from pancreatic ribonuclease A
   2079..2096    +  CDS            SET1 (fragment): solubility-enhancement tag derived from T7 phage gene 10B
   2104..2151    +  terminator     T7 terminator: transcription terminator for bacteriophage T7 RNA polymerase
   2188..2643    +  rep_origin     f1 ori (sequence partly withheld): f1 bacteriophage origin of replication; arrow indicates direction of (+) strand synthesis
   2758..3618    -  CDS            AmpR: β-lactamase; bla; confers resistance to ampicillin, carbenicillin, and related antibiotics
   3619..3711    -  promoter       AmpR promoter: bla
   3792..4380    +  rep_origin     ori: high-copy-number ColE1/pMB1/pBR322/pUC origin of replication
   4566..4708    -  misc_feature   bom: basis of mobility region from pBR322
   4810..5001    -  CDS            rop: Rop protein, which maintains plasmids at low copy number; rop
   5018..5398    +  CDS            YPB1_ECOLX: Protein predicted: Swiss-Prot protein existence level 4. From Escherichia coli.
   5460..5524    -  CDS            TcR (fragment): tetracycline efflux protein; tet; confers resistance to tetracycline
   5539..5560    -  protein_bind   CAP binding site: CAP binding activates transcription in the presence of cAMP. E. coli catabolite activator protein
   5573..6655    -  CDS            lacI: lac repressor; lacI; The lac repressor binds to the lac operator to inhibit transcription in E. coli. This inhibition can be relieved by adding lactose or isopropyl-β-D-thiogalactopyranoside (IPTG).
   6656..6733    -  promoter       lacI promoter: lacI
   6741..7020    -  CDS            TcR (fragment): tetracycline efflux protein; tet; confers resistance to tetracycline
   7046..7062    +  promoter       T7 promoter (fragment): promoter for bacteriophage T7 RNA polymerase
>Addgene plasmid #71753 | U_(+36GFP)-BirA | depositor full sequence | sequence record 133191 | U_(+36GFP)-BirA sequence 7063 bps
GGGAATTGTGAGCGGATAACAATTCCCCTCTAGAAATAATTTTGTTTAACTTTAAGAAGGAGATATCATA
TGGGCCTGTTTGATATTATTAAAAAAGTGGCGAGCGTGATTGGCGGCCTGGCTAGCGGTGGTAGCGGTGG
TTCTGGTGGTTCTGGTGGTAGCGGCGGTAGCGGTGGTAGCGGTGGTAGCGGTGGCAGCGGCGGTTCTAGC
AAAGGTGAACGTCTGTTTCGTGGTAAAGTACCGATCTTAGTGGAATTAAAGGGCGACGTGAACGGTCATA
AATTTAGCGTGCGCGGCAAAGGCAAAGGTGACGCTACCCGTGGTAAATTGACCCTGAAGTTTATTTGCAC
AACAGGCAAATTACCCGTTCCGTGGCCCACCTTAGTGACCACCCTGACCTATGGCGTTCAGTGCTTCAGT
CGTTACCCTAAACACATGAAACGTCACGATTTTTTCAAATCAGCCATGCCTAAAGGATATGTTCAAGAGC
GTACAATCAGCTTCAAGAAGGATGGCAAATATAAAACGCGTGCGGAAGTGAAATTTGAAGGCCGCACATT
AGTAAATCGTATCAAACTGAAAGGTCGTGACTTCAAAGAAAAAGGCAACATTTTAGGCCATAAACTGCGT
TATAACTTTAATTCTCATAAGGTGTATATTACGGCCGATAAACGCAAGAATGGTATCAAGGCAAAATTCA
AAATTCGCCATAACGTGAAAGACGGCAGCGTTCAATTAGCGGATCATTATCAACAAAACACGCCGATTGG
TCGCGGGCCTGTACTGTTACCTCGCAACCACTACCTGAGCACCCGTTCTAAACTGAGCAAAGATCCGAAA
GAAAAACGCGATCACATGGTTCTGTTAGAATTCGTGACCGCTGCAGGCATTAAGCACGGACGCGACGAAC
GCTACAAGACCGGTGGTAGCGGTGGTTCTGGTGGTTCTGGTGGTAGCGGCGGTAGCGGTGGTAGCGGTGG
TAGCGGTGGCAGCGGCGGTACCAAGGATAACACCGTGCCACTGAAATTGATTGCCCTGTTAGCGAACGGT
GAATTTCACTCTGGCGAGCAGTTGGGTGAAACGCTGGGAATGAGCCGGGCGGCTATTAATAAACACATTC
AGACACTGCGTGACTGGGGCGTTGATGTCTTTACCGTTCCGGGTAAAGGATACAGCCTGCCTGAGCCTAT
CCAGTTACTTAATGCTAAACAGATATTGGGTCAGCTGGATGGCGGTAGTGTAGCCGTGCTGCCAGTGATT
GACTCCACGAATCAGTACCTTCTTGATCGTATCGGAGAGCTTAAATCGGGCGATGCTTGCATTGCAGAAT
ACCAGCAGGCTGGCCGTGGTCGCCGGGGTCGGAAATGGTTTTCGCCTTTTGGCGCAAACTTATATTTGTC
GATGTTCTGGCGTCTGGAACAAGGCCCGGCGGCGGCGATTGGTTTAAGTCTGGTTATCGGTATCGTGATG
GCGGAAGTATTACGCAAGCTGGGTGCAGATAAAGTTCGTGTTAAATGGCCTAATGACCTCTATCTGCAGG
ATCGCAAGCTGGCAGGCATTCTGGTTGAGCTGACTGGCAAAACTGGCGATGCGGCGCAAATAGTCATTGG
AGCCGGGATCAACATGGCAATGCGCCGTGTTGAAGAGAGTGTCGTTAATCAGGGGTGGATCACGCTGCAG
GAAGCGGGGATCAATCTCGATCGTAATACGTTGGCGGCCATGCTAATACGTGAATTACGTGCTGCGTTGG
AACTCTTCGAACAAGAAGGATTGGCACCTTATCTGTCGCGCTGGGAAAAGCTGGATAATTTTATTAATCG
CCCAGTGAAACTTATCATTGGTGATAAAGAAATATTTGGCATTTCACGCGGAATAGACAAACAGGGGGCT
TTATTACTTGAGCAGGATGGAATAATAAAACCCTGGATGGGCGGTGAAATATCCCTGCGTAGTGCAGAAA
AAAGGGGATCCCATCACCACCACCATCACTAATGACTCGAGTCTGGTAAAGAAACCGCTGCTGCGAAATT
TGAACGCCAGCACATGGACTCGTCTACTAGCGCAGCTTAATTAACCTAGGCTGCTGCCACCGCTGAGCAA
TAACTAGCATAACCCCTTGGGGCCTCTAAACGGGTCTTGAGGGGTTTTTTGCTGAAAGGAGGAACTATAT
CCGGATTGGCGAATGGG
[124 nt withheld, positions 2188-2311]
C
[91 nt withheld, positions 2313-2403]
A
[49 nt withheld, positions 2405-2453]
CCTTTGACGTTGGAGTCCACGTTCTTT
[37 nt withheld, positions 2481-2517]
ACCCTATCTCGGTCTATTCTTTTGATTTATAAGGGATTTTGCCGATTTCGGCCTATTGGTTAAAAAATGA
GCTGATTTAACAAAAATTTAACGCGAATTTTAACAAAATATTAACGTTTACAATTTCTGGCGGCACGATG
GCATGAGATTATCAAAAAGGATCTTCACCTAGATCCTTTTAAATTAAAAATGAAGTTTTAAATCAATCTA
AAGTATATATGAGTAAACTTGGTCTGACAGTTACCAATGCTTAATCAGTGAGGCACCTATCTCAGCGATC
TGTCTATTTCGTTCATCCATAGTTGCCTGACTCCCCGTCGTGTAGATAACTACGATACGGGAGGGCTTAC
CATCTGGCCCCAGTGCTGCAATGATACCGCGAGACCCACGCTCACCGGCTCCAGATTTATCAGCAATAAA
CCAGCCAGCCGGAAGGGCCGAGCGCAGAAGTGGTCCTGCAACTTTATCCGCCTCCATCCAGTCTATTAAT
TGTTGCCGGGAAGCTAGAGTAAGTAGTTCGCCAGTTAATAGTTTGCGCAACGTTGTTGCCATTGCTACAG
GCATCGTGGTGTCACGCTCGTCGTTTGGTATGGCTTCATTCAGCTCCGGTTCCCAACGATCAAGGCGAGT
TACATGATCCCCCATGTTGTGCAAAAAAGCGGTTAGCTCCTTCGGTCCTCCGATCGTTGTCAGAAGTAAG
TTGGCCGCAGTGTTATCACTCATGGTTATGGCAGCACTGCATAATTCTCTTACTGTCATGCCATCCGTAA
GATGCTTTTCTGTGACTGGTGAGTACTCAACCAAGTCATTCTGAGAATAGTGTATGCGGCGACCGAGTTG
CTCTTGCCCGGCGTCAATACGGGATAATACCGCGCCACATAGCAGAACTTTAAAAGTGCTCATCATTGGA
AAACGTTCTTCGGGGCGAAAACTCTCAAGGATCTTACCGCTGTTGAGATCCAGTTCGATGTAACCCACTC
GTGCACCCAACTGATCTTCAGCATCTTTTACTTTCACCAGCGTTTCTGGGTGAGCAAAAACAGGAAGGCA
AAATGCCGCAAAAAAGGGAATAAGGGCGACACGGAAATGTTGAATACTCATACTCTTCCTTTTTCAATCA
TGATTGAAGCATTTATCAGGGTTATTGTCTCATGAGCGGATACATATTTGAATGTATTTAGAAAAATAAA
CAAATAGGTCATGACCAAAATCCCTTAACGTGAGTTTTCGTTCCACTGAGCGTCAGACCCCGTAGAAAAG
ATCAAAGGATCTTCTTGAGATCCTTTTTTTCTGCGCGTAATCTGCTGCTTGCAAACAAAAAAACCACCGC
TACCAGCGGTGGTTTGTTTGCCGGATCAAGAGCTACCAACTCTTTTTCCGAAGGTAACTGGCTTCAGCAG
AGCGCAGATACCAAATACTGTCCTTCTAGTGTAGCCGTAGTTAGGCCACCACTTCAAGAACTCTGTAGCA
CCGCCTACATACCTCGCTCTGCTAATCCTGTTACCAGTGGCTGCTGCCAGTGGCGATAAGTCGTGTCTTA
CCGGGTTGGACTCAAGACGATAGTTACCGGATAAGGCGCAGCGGTCGGGCTGAACGGGGGGTTCGTGCAC
ACAGCCCAGCTTGGAGCGAACGACCTACACCGAACTGAGATACCTACAGCGTGAGCTATGAGAAAGCGCC
ACGCTTCCCGAAGGGAGAAAGGCGGACAGGTATCCGGTAAGCGGCAGGGTCGGAACAGGAGAGCGCACGA
GGGAGCTTCCAGGGGGAAACGCCTGGTATCTTTATAGTCCTGTCGGGTTTCGCCACCTCTGACTTGAGCG
TCGATTTTTGTGATGCTCGTCAGGGGGGCGGAGCCTATGGAAAAACGCCAGCAACGCGGCCTTTTTACGG
TTCCTGGCCTTTTGCTGGCCTTTTGCTCACATGTTCTTTCCTGCGTTATCCCCTGATTCTGTGGATAACC
GTATTACCGCCTTTGAGTGAGCTGATACCGCTCGCCGCAGCCGAACGACCGAGCGCAGCGAGTCAGTGAG
CGAGGAAGCGGAAGAGCGCCTGATGCGGTATTTTCTCCTTACGCATCTGTGCGGTATTTCACACCGCATA
TATGGTGCACTCTCAGTACAATCTGCTCTGATGCCGCATAGTTAAGCCAGTATACACTCCGCTATCGCTA
CGTGACTGGGTCATGGCTGCGCCCCGACACCCGCCAACACCCGCTGACGCGCCCTGACGGGCTTGTCTGC
TCCCGGCATCCGCTTACAGACAAGCTGTGACCGTCTCCGGGAGCTGCATGTGTCAGAGGTTTTCACCGTC
ATCACCGAAACGCGCGAGGCAGCTGCGGTAAAGCTCATCAGCGTGGTCGTGAAGCGATTCACAGATGTCT
GCCTGTTCATCCGCGTCCAGCTCGTTGAGTTTCTCCAGAAGCGTTAATGTCTGGCTTCTGATAAAGCGGG
CCATGTTAAGGGCGGTTTTTTCCTGTTTGGTCACTGATGCCTCCGTGTAAGGGGGATTTCTGTTCATGGG
GGTAATGATACCGATGAAACGAGAGAGGATGCTCACGATACGGGTTACTGATGATGAACATGCCCGGTTA
CTGGAACGTTGTGAGGGTAAACAACTGGCGGTATGGATGCGGCGGGACCAGAGAAAAATCACTCAGGGTC
AATGCCAGCGCTTCGTTAATACAGATGTAGGTGTTCCACAGGGTAGCCAGCAGCATCCTGCGATGCAGAT
CCGGAACATAATGGTGCAGGGCGCTGACTTCCGCGTTTCCAGACTTTACGAAACACGGAAACCGAAGACC
ATTCATGTTGTTGCTCAGGTCGCAGACGTTTTGCAGCAGCAGTCGCTTCACGTTCGCTCGCGTATCGGTG
ATTCATTCTGCTAACCAGTAAGGCAACCCCGCCAGCCTAGCCGGGTCCTCAACGACAGGAGCACGATCAT
GCTAGTCATGCCCCGCGCCCACCGGAAGGAGCTGACTGGGTTGAAGGCTCTCAAGGGCATCGGTCGAGAT
CCCGGTGCCTAATGAGTGAGCTAACTTACATTAATTGCGTTGCGCTCACTGCCCGCTTTCCAGTCGGGAA
ACCTGTCGTGCCAGCTGCATTAATGAATCGGCCAACGCGCGGGGAGAGGCGGTTTGCGTATTGGGCGCCA
GGGTGGTTTTTCTTTTCACCAGTGAGACGGGCAACAGCTGATTGCCCTTCACCGCCTGGCCCTGAGAGAG
TTGCAGCAAGCGGTCCACGCTGGTTTGCCCCAGCAGGCGAAAATCCTGTTTGATGGTGGTTAACGGCGGG
ATATAACATGAGCTGTCTTCGGTATCGTCGTATCCCACTACCGAGATGTCCGCACCAACGCGCAGCCCGG
ACTCGGTAATGGCGCGCATTGCGCCCAGCGCCATCTGATCGTTGGCAACCAGCATCGCAGTGGGAACGAT
GCCCTCATTCAGCATTTGCATGGTTTGTTGAAAACCGGACATGGCACTCCAGTCGCCTTCCCGTTCCGCT
ATCGGCTGAATTTGATTGCGAGTGAGATATTTATGCCAGCCAGCCAGACGCAGACGCGCCGAGACAGAAC
TTAATGGGCCCGCTAACAGCGCGATTTGCTGGTGACCCAATGCGACCAGATGCTCCACGCCCAGTCGCGT
ACCGTCTTCATGGGAGAAAATAATACTGTTGATGGGTGTCTGGTCAGAGACATCAAGAAATAACGCCGGA
ACATTAGTGCAGGCAGCTTCCACAGCAATGGCATCCTGGTCATCCAGCGGATAGTTAATGATCAGCCCAC
TGACGCGTTGCGCGAGAAGATTGTGCACCGCCGCTTTACAGGCTTCGACGCCGCTTCGTTCTACCATCGA
CACCACCACGCTGGCACCCAGTTGATCGGCGCGAGATTTAATCGCCGCGACAATTTGCGACGGCGCGTGC
AGGGCCAGACTGGAGGTGGCAACGCCAATCAGCAACGACTGTTTGCCCGCCAGTTGTTGTGCCACGCGGT
TGGGAATGTAATTCAGCTCCGCCATCGCCGCTTCCACTTTTTCCCGCGTTTTCGCAGAAACGTGGCTGGC
CTGGTTCACCACGCGGGAAACGGTCTGATAAGAGACACCGGCATACTCTGCGACATCGTATAACGTTACT
GGTTTCACATTCACCACCCTGAATTGACTCTCTTCCGGGCGCTATCATGCCATACCGCGAAAGGTTTTGC
GCCATTCGATGGTGTCCGGGATCTCGACGCTCTCCCTTATGCGACTCCTGCATTAGGAAGCAGCCCAGTA
GTAGGTTGAGGCCGTTGAGCACCGCCGCCGCAAGGAATGGTGCATGCAAGGAGATGGCGCCCAACAGTCC
CCCGGCCACGGGGCCTGCCACCATACCCACGCCGAAACAAGCGCTCATGAGCCCGAAGTGGCGAGCCCGA
TCTTCCCCATCGGTGATGTCGGCGATATAGGCGCCAGCAACCGCACCTGTGGCGCCGGTGATGCCGGCCA
CGATGCGTCCGGCGTAGAGGATCGAGATCGATCTCGATCCCGCGAAATTAATACGACTCACTATAV
