>Addgene plasmid #71753 | U_(+36GFP)-BirA | addgene partial sequence | sequence record 133116 | T7 5'-TAATACGACTCACTATAGGG-3'
AAGGAGATATCATATGGGCCTGTTTGATATTATTAAAAAAGTGGCGAGCGTGATTGGCGGCCTGGCTAGC
GGTGGTAGCGGTGGTTCTGGTGGTTCTGGTGGTAGCGGCGGTAGCGGTGGTAGCGGTGGTAGCGGTGGCA
GCGGCGGTTCTAGCAAAGGTGAACGTCTGTTTCGTGGTAAAGTACCGATCTTAGTGGAATTAAAGGGCGA
CGTGAACGGTCATAAATTTAGCGTGCGCGGCAAAGGCAAAGGTGACGCTACCCGTGGTAAATTGACCCTG
AAGTTTATTTGCACAACAGGCAAATTACCCGTTCCGTGGCCCACCTTAGTGACCACCCTGACCTATGGCG
TTCAGTGCTTCAGTCGTTACCCTAAACACATGAAACGTCACGATTTTTTCAAATCAGCCATGCCTAAAGG
ATATGTTCAAGAGCGTACAATCAGCTTCAAGAAGGATGGCAAATATAAAACGCGTGCGGAAGTGAAATTT
GAAGGCCGCACATTAGTAAATCGTATCAAACTGAAAGGTCGTGACTTCAAAGAAAAAGGCAACATTTTAG
GCCATAAACTGCGTTATAACTTTAATTCTCATAAGGTGTATATTACGGCCGATAAACGCAAGAATGGTAT
CAAGGCAAAATTCAAAATTCGCCATAACGTGAAAGACGGCAGCGTTCAATTAGCGGATCATTATCAACAA
AACACGCCGATTGGTCGCGGGCCTGTACTGTTACCTCGCAACCACTACCTGAGCACC
