>Addgene plasmid #71753 | U_(+36GFP)-BirA | addgene partial sequence | sequence record 133190 | T7term 5'-GCTAGTTATTGCTCAGCGG-3'
ACGAGTCCATGTGCTGGCGTTCAAATTTCGCAGCAGCGGTTTCTTTACCAGACTCGAGTCATTAGTGATG
GTGGTGGTGATGGGATCCCCTTTTTTCTGCACTACGCAGGGATATTTCACCGCCCATCCAGGGTTTTATT
ATTCCATCCTGCTCAAGTAATAAAGCCCCCTGTTTGTCTATTCCGCGTGAAATGCCAAATATTTCTTTAT
CACCAATGATAAGTTTCACTGGGCGATTAATAAAATTATCCAGCTTTTCCCAGCGCGACAGATAAGGTGC
CAATCCTTCTTGTTCGAAGAGTTCCAACGCAGCACGTAATTCACGTATTAGCATGGCCGCCAACGTATTA
CGATCGAGATTGATCCCCGCTTCCTGCAGCGTGATCCACCCCTGATTAACGACACTCTCTTCAACACGGC
GCATTGCCATGTTGATCCCGGCTCCAATGACTATTTGCGCCGCATCGCCAGTTTTGCCAGTCAGCTCAAC
CAGAATGCCTGCCAGCTTGCGATCCTGCAGATAGAGGTCATTAGGCCATTTAACACGAACTTTATCTGCA
CCCAGCTTGCGTAATACTTCCGCCATCACGATACCGATAACCAGACTTAAACCAATCGCCGCCGCCGGGC
CTTGTTCCAGACGCCAGAACATCGACAAATATAAGTTTGCGCCAAAAGGCGAAAACCATTTCCGACCCCG
GCGACCACGGCCAGCCTGCTGGTATTCTGCAATGCAAGCATCGCCCGATTTAAGCTCTCCGATACGATCA
AGAAGGTACTGATTCGTGGAGTCAATCACTGGCAGCACGGCTACACTACCGCCATCCAGCTGACC
